>Addgene plasmid #187152 | pDEST_FLAG-HUWE1_UBA/UIM-mut | addgene full sequence | sequence record 370069 | Addgene NGS Result
CCATTCGCCATTCAGGCTGCGCAACTGTTGGGAAGGGCGATCGGTGCGGGCCTCTTCGCTATTACGCCAG
CTGGCGAAAGGGGGATGTGCTGCAAGGCGATTAAGTTGGGTAACGCCAGGGTTTTCCCAGTCACGACGTT
GTAAAACGACGGCCAGTGCCAAGCTGATCTATACATTGAATCAATATTGGCAATTAGCCATATTAGTCAT
TGGTTATATAGCATAAATCAATATTGGCTATTGGCCATTGCATACGTTGTATCTATATCATAATATGTAC
ATTTATATTGGCTCATGTCCAATATGACCGCCATGTTGACATTGATTATTGACTAGTTATTAATAGTAAT
CAATTACGGGGTCATTAGTTCATAGCCCATATATGGAGTTCCGCGTTACATAACTTACGGTAAATGGCCC
GCCTGGCTGACCGCCCAACGACCCCCGCCCATTGACGTCAATAATGACGTATGTTCCCATAGTAACGCCA
ATAGGGACTTTCCATTGACGTCAATGGGTGGAGTATTTACGGTAAACTGCCCACTTGGCAGTACATCAAG
TGTATCATATGCCAAGTCCGCCCCCTATTGACGTCAATGACGGTAAATGGCCCGCCTGGCATTATGCCCA
GTACATGACCTTACGGGACTTTCCTACTTGGCAGTACATCTACGTATTAGTCATCGCTATTACCATGGTG
ATGCGGTTTTGGCAGTACACCAATGGGCGTGGATAGCGGTTTGACTCACGGGGATTTCCAAGTCTCCACC
CCATTGACGTCAATGGGAGTTTGTTTTGGCACCAAAATCAACGGGACTTTCCAAAATGTCGTAATAACCC
CGCCCCGTTGACGCAAATGGGCGGTAGGCGTGTACGGTGGGAGGTCTATATAAGCAGAGCTCGTTTAGTG
AACCGTCAGAATTGATCTACCATGGACTACAAAGACGATGACGACAAGCTTGCGGCCGCGAATTCATCGA
TAGATCTGATATCAACAAGTTTGTACAAAAAAGCAGGCTTTAAAGGAACCAATTCAGTCGACATGAAAGT
AGACAGGACTAAACTGAAGAAGACACCTACTGAGGCTCCTGCAGACTGCAGAGCCTTAATAGACAAACTC
AAAGTTTGTAATGATGAGCAACTTCTCTTGGAACTGCAGCAGATCAAAACATGGAACATTGGAAAGTGCG
AGTTATATCACTGGGTGGACCTGTTGGACCGCTTCGATGGAATACTGGCAGATGCTGGACAGACAGTGGA
GAATATGTCATGGATGCTCGTATGTGATAGGCCAGAAAGAGAGCAACTGAAAATGCTTCTCTTGGCTGTG
TTGAACTTCACAGCCTTGCTCATTGAGTACAGCTTTTCCCGGCATCTGTACAGTTCCATAGAGCATTTGA
CAACTTTATTGGCTTCCTCTGATATGCAAGTGGTGCTGGCAGTCCTCAATCTCCTATATGTATTTAGCAA
AAGATCAAACTACATCACTCGTCTGGGATCTGACAAGAGGACCCCGCTGCTAACTCGGCTACAACATTTG
GCAGAGAGCTGGGGTGGAAAGGAGAATGGCTTTGGACTTGCAGAATGTTGCAGAGACTTGCATATGATGA
AATATCCACCCAGTGCAACTACACTACACTTTGAATTCTATGCAGATCCTGGGGCCGAGGTCAAAATTGA
GAAAAGGACAACTAGTAACACACTACATTATATTCACATAGAGCAACTTGACAAGATTTCAGAAAGCCCT
TCTGAAATCATGGAATCTCTTACCAAAATGTACAGCATTCCTAAGGATAAGCAGATGCTGTTATTTACAC
ACATACGACTGGCCCATGGCTTTTCTAATCACAGGAAGCGATTGCAGGCAGTTCAGGCCAGACTGCATGC
AATATCTATATTAGTGTATTCCAATGCCTTGCAGGAATCAGCAAACAGTATCTTGTATAATGGCTTGATA
GAGGAGTTAGTGGACGTGCTGCAAATAACGGATAAGCAGCTTATGGAGATTAAAGCAGCTTCTTTACGAA
CATTAACATCAATTGTCCACTTGGAGAGAACTCCCAAACTCAGCAGTATTATTGACTGTACTGGAACTGC
CTCCTACCATGGATTTTTGCCAGTGCTTGTAAGGAACTGTATCCAGGCCATGATTGATCCTTCCATGGAT
CCATACCCTCACCAGTTTGCCACTGCTCTCTTCTCTTTTTTATACCATCTGGCCAGCTACGATGCTGGTG
GTGAAGCCTTGGTCTCCTGTGGAATGATGGAAGCCTTATTGAAGGTCATAAAGTTTCTTGGCGATGAACA
GGACCAGATAACATTTGTCACCAGAGCCGTCAGAGTGGTTGACCTTATCACCAACCTGGATATGGCAGCT
TTTCAATCCCATAGTGGACTTTCTATCTTCATTTATAGACTTGAGCATGAAGTAGATCTGTGCCGAAAAG
AATGTCCGTTTGTGATCAAGCCAAAGATCCAGAGACCCAATACTACACAAGAAGGAGAGGAAATGGAAAC
TGATATGGATGGAGTCCAGTGTATTCCACAACGAGCAGCACTTCTGAAATCCATGTTGAATTTCCTCAAG
AAGGCCATCCAAGACCCTGCTTTCTCAGATGGCATACGACATGTGATGGATGGTTCTCTGCCTACCTCCC
TGAAACACATCATCAGCAATGCAGAATACTATGGCCCATCACTCTTCCTCCTAGCTACTGAAGTGGTGAC
TGTGTTTGTATTTCAAGAACCATCACTGCTCTCCTCACTCCAGGACAATGGATTGACAGATGTCATGCTG
CATGCACTGCTTATCAAAGATGTTCCTGCTACCCGTGAAGTCCTTGGCTCCCTCCCAAATGTATTCAGTG
CACTCTGTTTGAATGCCCGAGGTCTTCAGTCTTTTGTTCAGTGTCAGCCTTTTGAACGCCTCTTCAAAGT
TCTTCTGTCTCCAGATTACCTCCCAGCCATGCGGAGGAGGAGAAGTTCTGATCCCCTTGGGGATACTGCA
TCCAACCTGGGGAGTGCTGTCGATGAGCTCATGAGACATCAGCCCACCCTTAAAACAGATGCAACGACTG
CCATCATCAAGTTACTTGAAGAAATCTGTAATCTTGGAAGGGACCCCAAATACATCTGTCAGAAGCCATC
GATCCAGAAGGCAGATGGCACTGCCACTGCTCCTCCCCCAAGGTCTAATCATGCCGCAGAAGAAGCCTCT
AGTGAGGATGAGGAGGAAGAGGAAGTACAGGCCATGCAGAGCTTTAATTCTACCCAGCAAAATGAAACTG
AGCCTAATCAGCAGGTTGTTGGTACAGAGGAACGTATTCCTATTCCCCTCATGGATTACATCCTTAATGT
GATGAAATTTGTGGAATCTATTCTGAGCAACAATACAACAGATGACCACTGCCAGGAATTTGTGAATCAG
AAAGGACTGTTGCCTTTGGTTACCATTTTGGGTCTTCCCAATCTGCCCATTGACTTTCCCACATCTGCTG
CCTGTCAGGCTGTTGCAGGTGTCTGCAAATCCATATTGACACTGTCACATGAACCCAAAGTCCTTCAAGA
GGGTCTCCTTCAGTTGGACTCCATCCTCTCCTCCCTGGAGCCCTTACACCGCCCCATTGAATCCCCTGGG
GGCTCAGTGTTGTTGCGAGAACTGGCTTGCGCAGGCAATGTTGCTGATGCTACCCTCTCAGCCCAGGCCA
CACCTCTGCTGCATGCACTCACTGCTGCCCATGCCTACATCATGATGTTTGTTCATACTTGCAGAGTTGG
ACAGAGTGAAATTCGTTCCATCTCCGTAAACCAGTGGGGCTCTCAATTGGGTCTGAGTGTTTTGAGCAAG
CTGAGCCAGTTATACTGTTCCCTGGTGTGGGAAAGCACTGTCCTCCTCTCTCTGTGTACCCCAAACAGCC
TACCATCTGGGTGTGAATTTGGCCAGGCAGATATGCAGAAACTGGTTCCAAAGGATGAGAAGGCAGGTAC
GACCCAGGGCGGAAAAAGATCAGATGGGGAACAGGATGGAGCAGCTGGAAGTATGGATGCTTCTACCCAG
GGCTTATTAGAAGGCATTGGGCTAGATGGTGACACATTGGCTCCCATGGAGACAGATGAACCTACTGCTT
CAGACTCTAAGGGCAAATCTAAAATCACACCAGCAATGGCTGCCAGAATTAAGCAAATCAAGCCTTTGTT
ATCAGCTTCCTCCAGATTAGGCCGAGCACTTGCTGAGCTATTTGGACTTCTTGTTAAACTTTGTGTGGGA
TCTCCTGTCCGCCAGAGAAGGAGCCATCATGCTGCCAGCACCACTACAGCACCGACACCTGCCGCGCGAT
CAACAGCCTCAGCTCTCACTAAGCTCTTGACTAAGGGGTTATCTTGGCAGCCCCCACCATATACACCTAC
TCCCCGATTCAGGCTGACATTCTTCATCTGTTCAGTTGGTTTCACATCCCCAATGCTGTTTGATGAGAGG
AAGTATCCCTACCACCTCATGCTGCAAAAATTTCTCTGCTCCGGAGGCCACAATGCTCTTTTTGAAACTT
TCAACTGGGCTCTGTCCATGGGAGGTAAAGTTCCTGTTTCTGAGGGATTGGAACACTCAGACTTGCCTGA
TGGCACAGGAGAATTCCTAGATGCCTGGCTTATGCTGGTGGAGAAGATGGTGAATCCCACCACGGTGCTT
GAATCTCCACATTCGCTGCCTGCCAAATTGCCTGGAGGTGTCCAGAACTTTCCCCAGTTCAGTGCACTGC
GCTTCCTTGTGGTAACTCAGAAAGCAGCCTTTACTTGCATCAAAAACTTATGGAACCGGAAACCCCTGAA
GGTATATGGTGGACGAATGGCTGAATCGATGCTGGCCATTCTATGCCACATCCTCCGAGGAGAACCTGTG
ATTCGAGAGAGACTAAGCAAGGAGAAGGAGGGGTCTCGAGGAGAAGAGGATACAGGGCAAGAGGAAGGTG
GCTCCCGCCGGGAACCTCAAGTCAACCAGCAACAACTGCAACAGCTCATGGACGCGGGCGCGACAAGGGA
ACATGCAATGGAGGCACTGTTGAACACCAGCACCATGGAGCAGGCCACAGAGTACCTTTTAACCCACCCT
CCTCCAATCATGGGAGGAGTTGTTCGGGATCTCAGCATGTCTGAAGAGGACCAGATGATGAGAGGCATTG
CTATGGCGCTGGGACAGGATATTCCAATGGATCAAAGGGCAGAGTCACCTGAGGAAGTTGCTTGCCGGAA
GGAGGAAGAGGAACGGAAAGCTCGGGAAAAGCAGGAGGAGGAAGAGGCTAAATGTCTAGAGAAGTTCCAG
GATGCTGACCCGTTGGAACAAGATGAGCTCCACACTTTCACAGATACTATGTTGCCAGGCTGCTTCCACC
TTCTTGATGAGCTGCCAGACACAGTATACCGTGTGTGTGACCTGATCATGACAGCAATCAAACGTAATGG
AGCAGATTATCGTGACATGATTCTGAAGCAAGTAGTCAATCAGGTGTGGGAAGCTGCTGATGTATTGATC
AAAGCTGCTCTTCCCCTGACAACAAGTGACACAAAAACCGTGTCAGAGTGGATAAGTCAGATGGCCACAC
TGCCCCAGGCCTCCAATTTGGCTACTAGAATCTTGCTTTTAACGCTACTTTTTGAGGAGTTGAAGCTACC
TTGTGCTTGGGTGGTTGAATCAAGTGGCATCCTTAATGTCCTAATCAAACTCTTGGAAGTGGTTCAGCCC
TGCCTCCAGGCAGCCAAGGAGCAGAAGGAAGTCCAGACCCCAAAGTGGATCACACCAGTGTTGCTCCTGA
TTGATTTCTATGAAAAGACAGCCATCTCCTCAAAAAGGAGAGCCCAGATGACTAAGTACCTGCAATCCAA
CAGCAACAACTGGCGCTGGTTTGATGATCGCTCTGGGCGTTGGTGTAGTTACAGTGCAAGCAACAATAGC
ACTATTGATTCTGCCTGGAAATCTGGAGAGACAAGCGTGCGATTCACTGCAGGCCGAAGAAGATACACGG
TCCAATTCACTACAATGGTGCAGGTTAATGAGGAAACAGGGAACCGACGCCCTGTGATGCTGACTCTCCT
CAGGGTACCTCGGCTGAATAAAAATTCAAAAAACAGCAATGGACAGGAACTAGAGAAGACGCTGGAAGAA
AGCAAAGAAATGGATATCAAACGTAAAGAAAATAAAGGCAATGATACCCCTTTGGCCCTAGAGAGTACAA
ACACTGAAAAGGAGACAAGCCTGGAGGAAACAAAAATCGGGGAGATCCTGATCCAGGGCTTGACAGAAGA
TATGGTGACTGTTTTAATCCGGGCCTGCGTGAGCATGCTGGGAGTCCCTGTGGACCCAGATACTTTGCAT
GCCACCCTTCGTCTCTGTCTGAGGCTCACCCGGGACCACAAATATGCCATGATGTTTGCAGAACTGAAGA
GTACCCGCATGATCTTGAATTTGACCCAGAGCTCAGGCTTCAATGGGTTTACTCCCCTGGTCACCCTTCT
CTTAAGACACATCATTGAGGACCCCTGTACCCTTCGTCATACCATGGAAAAGGTTGTTCGCTCAGCAGCT
ACAAGTGGAGCTGGTAGCACTACCTCTGGTGTTGTGTCTGGCAGCCTCGGCTCTCGGGAGATCAACTACA
TCCTTCGTGTCCTTGGGCCAGCCGCATGCCGCAATCCAGACATATTCACAGAAGTGGCCAACTGCTGTAT
CCGCATCGCCCTTCCTGCCCCTCGAGGCTCAGGAACTGCTTCAGATGATGAATTTGAGAATCTTAGAATT
AAAGGCCCTAATGCTGTACAGCTGGTGAAGACCACCCCTTTGAAGCCCTCACCTCTGCCTGTCATCCCTG
ATACTATCAAGGAAGTGATCTATGATATGCTGAATGCTCTGGCTGCATACCATGCTCCAGAGGAAGCCGA
TAAATCTGATCCTAAACCTGGGGTTATGACCCAAGAGGTTGGCCAGCTCCTGCAAGACATGGGTGATGAT
GTATACCAGCAGTACCGGTCACTTACGCGTCAGAGCAGTGACTTTGATACGCAGTCAGGTTTTTCCATTA
ATAGTCAGGTCTTTGCTGCAGATGGTGCCTCCACTGAGACTTCCGCATCTGGGACCTCCCAAGGAGAGGC
TTCAACTCCAGAGGAGTCTCGAGATGGGAAGAAAGATAAAGAAGGGGACCGGGCCTCTGAGGAAGGCAAA
CAGAAAGGCAAGGGCAGCAAACCTTTAATGCCTACCTCCACTATCCTTCGTCTTCTGGCAGAGTTGGTGA
GGTCCTATGTTGGTATTGCTACCCTGATTGCCAACTACAGCTACACTGTGGGCCAGTCTGAACTGATCAA
AGAGGACTGCAGTGTGCTAGCTTTTGTTCTGGACCACCTGCTCCCACATACCCAGAATGCAGAAGACAAG
GACACCCCTGCCTTGGCCCGCCTGTTCCTCGCAAGCCTGGCTGCTGCAGGGAGTGGCACAGATGCCCAGG
TGGCCCTAGTGAATGAAGTAAAAGCAGCCCTTGGACGGGCACTGGCTATGGCTGAGAGTACAGAGAAACA
TGCCAGGCTTCAGGCAGTGATGTGTATCATCAGTACTATCATGGAGTCCTGCCCCTCCACCTCCAGCTTC
TACAGCAGTGCCACAGCGAAGACCCAGCACAATGGCATGAACAACATCATTCGGCTTTTCCTGAAGAAGG
GACTGGTTAATGACCTGGCCAGAGTACCTCACAGCTTAGACCTGTCCAGTCCCAACATGGCCAACACAGT
CAATGCTGCTCTGAAGCCTTTGGAAACACTTTCCCGGATTGTGAACCAGCCCAGTAGCCTTTTTGGCAGC
AAGAGTGCTTCTAGCAAGAACAAGTCTGAGCAGGATGCCCAAGGAGCCTCTCAAGATTCCAGTAGCAACC
AGCAGGACCCAGGCGAGCCTGGGGAAGCAGAAGTGCAGGAGGAGGATCATGATGTCACTCAGACAGAGGT
GGCAGATGGGGATATCATGGATGGGGAGGCTGAAACCGACTCAGTGGTGATTGCTGGGCAGCCTGAGGTG
CTCAGTTCACAAGAGATGCAGGTTGAGAATGAGCTGGAGGACCTGATAGATGAGTTGCTTGAGAGGGATG
GCGGATCTGGGAACAGTACAATTATAGTGAGCAGAAGTGGAGAGGATGAATCACAAGAGGACGTGCTGAT
GGATGAAGCTCCTTCCAACCTCAGCCAAGCTTCCACCTTGCAGGCCAACCGAGAAGATTCCATGAATATC
CTGGACCCTGAGGATGAGGAGGAGCACACTCAGGAAGAGGACAGCAGTGGCAGTAACGAGGATGAGGATG
ATAGTCAGGATGAAGAGGAGGAGGAGGAGGAAGATGAGGAAGATGATCAGGAGGATGATGAAGGTGAAGA
GGGAGATGAAGACGATGACGACGATGGCTCTGAGATGGAATTGGATGAGGATTATCCTGATATGAACGCT
TCTCCCTTGGTCCGATTTGAGCGCTTTGACCGGGAGGATGATCTCATCATTGAGTTTGACAACATGTTCT
CCAGTGCTACAGACATCCCCCCATCCCCAGGAAATATCCCTACCACCCATCCACTGATGGTGCGCCATGC
AGACCACAGTTCTCTGACACTGGGCAGTGGCTCTTCAACAACTCGTCTCACCCAGGGCATCGGGCGCAGT
CAGAGGACCCTAAGGCAGCTGACGGCCAATACTGGCCACACCATTCATGTTCACTACCCTGGGAATCGCC
AGCCCAACCCTCCTCTTATACTGCAGAGGTTGCTTGGTCCCTCAGCTGCTGCTGACATCCTTCAGCTGAG
CAGCAGCCTTCCCCTACAAAGCCGGGGTCGGGCCCGCCTCCTGGTAGGCAACGATGACGTCCACATCATC
GCCCGTTCTGATGATGAGCTGCTGGATGACTTTTTCCATGATCAGAGCACAGCTACCAGCCAAGCAGGAA
CCCTGTCCAGCATCCCCACAGCCCTGACCCGCTGGACAGAAGAATGCAAAGTTCTCGATGCTGAGAGCAT
GCATGACTGTGTTTCAGTGGTTAAAGTGTCCATTGTCAATCACCTGGAATTCCTGAGGGATGAGGAGCTG
GAAGAAAGGCGAGAGAAGCGCAGGAAACAACTGGCTGAGGAAGAAACAAAGATAACTGATAAAGGCAAAG
AAGATAAGGAGAACAGGGATCAGAGTGCACAGTGTACTGCATCTAAGTCAAATGACTCCACTGAACAGAA
TCTCTCAGATGGGACGCCTATGCCTGACAGCTACCCAACAACCCCATCTTCAACTGATGCAGCTACATCT
GAGTCCAAGGAGACCCTTGGCACTCTGCAATCCTCACAACAGCAACCAACACTCCCAACCCCACCAGCTT
TGGGAGAGGTTCCTCAGGAGCTGCAGTCTCCAGCTGGAGAAGGGGGCAGCTCTACACAGCTATTGATGCC
TGTAGAGCCAGAGGAATTGGGTCCCACAAGGCCAAGTGGGGAAGCAGAAACAACTCAGATGGAGTTATCC
CCAGCTCCCACTATAACCTCACTTTCCCCAGAGAGAGCTGAGGATTCTGATGCACTGACGGCTGTCAGCA
GTCAGCTAGAAGGCTCTCCTATGGATACAAGCAGCCTGGCTTCCTGTACCTTAGAGGAGGCTGTGGGTGA
CACTTCAGCAGCTGGCAGTTCTGAGCAGCCCAGAGCAGGCAGCTCCACTCCTGGGGATGCCCCACCAGCT
GTGGCGGAAGTGCAAGGCAGGAGTGATGGGTCAGGGGAATCTGCCCAGCCACCTGAGGACAGCTCCCCAC
CTGCATCCTCTGAGAGCTCTTCCACCAGAGATTCTGCCGTGGCCATTTCTGGCGCCGATTCCCGAGGAAT
CCTAGAAGAGCCGTTGCCTTCAACAAGCAGTGAAGAAGAAGATCCCCTTGCGGGTATCAGTCTCCCTGAA
GGTGTGGACCCCTCTTTTCTGGCTGCCCTGCCTGATGACATCCGTCGGGAAGTTCTACAGAACCAGCTAG
GCATTCGTCCACCAACCCGGACTGCCCCCTCCACAAATAGCTCAGCGCCTGCAGTGGTGGGGAATCCTGG
TGTGACTGAGGTGAGTCCCGAGTTTCTTGCGGCACTGCCACCCGCGATCCAAGAGGAAGTACTGGCACAG
CAGAGAGCTGAGCAGCAGCGACGAGAACTAGCACAGAATGCCAGCTCAGACACCCCTATGGACCCTGTGA
CCTTCATCCAGACTCTGCCCTCAGACCTGCGCCGTAGTGTCCTAGAGGATATGGAGGACAGTGTGTTAGC
TGTGATGCCACCTGACATTGCAGCTGAGGCTCAAGCCCTGAGACGAGAGCAAGAAGCCCGGCAGCGACAG
CTCATGCATGAGCGTCTGTTTGGGCACAGTAGCACCTCCGCACTCTCTGCTATTCTCCGAAGCCCGGCTT
TCACCAGTCGCTTAAGTGGCAACCGTGGGGTCCAGTATACTCGCCTTGCTGTGCAGAGAGGTGGCACCTT
CCAGATGGGGGGTAGCAGCAGCCATAACAGGCCTTCTGGCAGTAATGTAGATACTCTCCTCCGCCTCCGA
GGACGGCTCCTTCTGGACCACGAAGCCCTTTCTTGTCTCTTGGTCCTACTTTTTGTGGATGAGCCAAAGC
TCAATACTAGCCGTCTACACCGAGTACTGAGAAATCTCTGCTACCATGCCCAGACCCGCCACTGGGTCAT
CCGCAGTCTGCTCTCCATCTTGCAGCGCAGCAGTGAGAGTGAGCTATGCATTGAAACACCCAAACTCACT
ACAAGTGAGGAAAAGGGCAAAAAGTCGAGCAAGAGCTGTGGGTCAAGTAGCCATGAGAACCGTCCCCTGG
ACCTGCTACACAAGATGGAGTCAAAGAGCTCCAACCAGCTTTCCTGGCTCTCAGTATCCATGGATGCAGC
CCTAGGCTGCAGGACTAATATATTTCAGATCCAGCGTTCAGGGGGGCGTAAACATACCGAGAAGCATGCA
AGCGGTGGCTCCACCGTCCACATCCATCCCCAAGCTGCTCCTGTTGTCTGCAGACACGTTTTGGATACAC
TCATTCAATTGGCCAAGGTATTTCCCAGCCACTTCACACAGCAGCGGACCAAAGAAACAAACTGTGAGAG
TGATCGGGAAAGGGGCAATAAGGCCTGTAGCCCATGCTCCTCACAGTCCTCCAGCAGTGGCATTTGCACA
GACTTCTGGGACTTATTGGTAAAACTGGACAACATGAATGTCAGCCGGAAAGGCAAGAACTCCGTGAAGT
CAGTGCCAGTGAGCGCTGGCGGTGAGGGGGAAACCTCTCCATACAGCCTCGAGGCCTCTCCACTGGGGCA
GCTCATGAACATGTTGTCACACCCAGTCATCCGCCGGAGCTCTCTCTTAACTGAGAAACTCCTCAGACTC
CTTTCTCTCATCTCAATTGCTCTCCCAGAAAACAAGGTGTCAGAAGCACAGGCTAATTCTGGCAGCGGTG
CTTCCTCCACCACCACTGCCACCTCAACCACATCTACCACCACCACCACTGCCGCCTCCACCACGCCCAC
ACCCCCTACTGCACCCACCCCTGTCACTTCTGCTCCAGCCCTGGTTGCTGCCACGGCTATTTCCACCATT
GTCGTAGCTGCTTCGACCACAGTGACTACCCCCACGACTGCTACCACTACTGTTTCAATTTCTCCCACTA
CTAAGGGCAGCAAATCTCCAGCGAAGGTGAGTGATGGGGGCAGCAGCAGTACAGACTTTAAGATGGTGTC
CTCTGGCCTCACTGAAAACCAGCTACAGCTCTCTGTAGAGGTGTTGACATCCCACTCTTGTTCTGAGGAA
GGCTTAGAGGATGCAGCCAACGTACTACTGCAGCTCTCCCGGGGGGACTCTGGGACCCGGGACACTGTTC
TCAAGCTGCTACTGAATGGAGCCCGCCATCTGGGTTATACCCTTTGTAAACAAATAGGTACCCTGCTGGC
CGAGCTGCGGGAATACAACCTCGAGCAGCAGCGGCGAGCCCAATGTGAAACCCTCTCTCCTGATGGCCTG
CCTGAGGAGCAGCCACAGACCACCAAGCTGAAGGGCAAAATGCAGAGCAGGTTTGACATGGCTGAGAATG
TGGTAATTGTGGCATCTCAGAAGCGACCTTTGGGTGGCCGGGAGCTCCAGCTGCCTTCTATGTCCATGTT
GACATCCAAGACATCTACCCAGAAGTTCTTCTTGAGGGTACTACAGGTCATCATCCAGCTCCGGGACGAC
ACGCGCCGGGCTAACAAGAAAGCCAAGCAGACAGGCAGGCTAGGTTCCTCCGGTTTAGGCTCAGCTAGCA
GCATCCAGGCAGCTGTTCGGCAGCTGGAGGCTGAGGCTGATGCCATTATACAAATGGTACGTGAGGGTCA
AAGGGCGCGGAGACAGCAACAAGCAGCAACGTCGGAGTCTAGCCAGTCAGAGGCGTCTGTCCGGAGGGAG
GAATCACCCATGGATGTGGACCAGCCATCTCCCAGTGCTCAAGATACTCAATCCATTGCCTCCGATGGAA
CCCCACAGGGGGAGAAGGAAAAGGAAGAAAGACCACCTGAGTTACCCCTGCTCAGCGAGCAGCTGAGTTT
GGACGAGCTGTGGGACATGCTTGGGGAGTGTCTAAAGGAACTAGAGGAATCCCATGACCAGCATGCGGTG
CTAGTGCTACAGCCTGCTGTCGAGGCCTTCTTTCTGGTCCATGCCACAGAGCGGGAGAGCAAGCCTCCTG
TCCGAGACACCCGTGAGAGCCAGCTGGCACACATCAAGGACGAGCCTCCTCCACTCTCCCCTGCCCCCTT
AACCCCAGCCACGCCTTCCTCCCTTGACCCATTCTTCTCCCGGGAGCCCTCATCTATGCACATCTCCTCA
AGCCTGCCCCCTGACACACAGAAGTTCCTTCGCTTTGCAGAGACTCACCGCACTGTGTTAAACCAGATCC
TACGGCAGTCCACGACCCACCTTGCTGATGGGCCTTTTGCTGTCCTGGTAGACTACATTCGTGTCCTCGA
CTTTGATGTCAAGCGCAAATATTTCCGCCAAGAGCTGGAGCGTTTAGATGAGGGGCTCCGGAAAGAAGAC
ATGGCTGTGCATGTCCGTCGTGACCATGTGTTTGAAGACTCCTATCGTGAGCTGCATCGCAAATCCCCCG
AAGAAATGAAGAATCGATTGTATATAGTATTTGAAGGAGAAGAAGGGCAGGATGCTGGCGGGCTCCTGCG
GGAGTGGTATATGATCATCTCTCGAGAGATGTTTAACCCTATGTATGCCTTGTTCCGTACCTCACCTGGT
GATCGAGTCACCTACACCATCAATCCATCTTCCCACTGCAACCCCAACCATCTGTCCTATTTTAAATTTG
TCGGACGCATTGTGGCCAAAGCTGTATATGACAACCGTCTTCTGGAGTGCTACTTTACTCGATCCTTTTA
CAAACACATCTTGGGCAAGTCAGTCAGATATACAGATATGGAGAGTGAAGATTACCACTTCTACCAAGGT
CTGGTTTATCTGCTGGAAAATGATGTCTCCACACTAGGCTATGACCTCACCTTCAGCACTGAGGTCCAAG
AGTTTGGAGTTTGTGAAGTTCGTGACCTCAAACCCAATGGGGCCAACATCTTGGTAACAGAGGAGAATAA
GAAGGAGTATGTACACCTGGTATGCCAGATGAGAATGACAGGAGCCATCCGCAAGCAGTTGGCGGCTTTC
TTAGAAGGCTTCTATGAGATCATTCCAAAGCGCCTCATTTCCATCTTCACTGAGCAGGAGTTAGAGCTGC
TTATATCAGGACTGCCCACCATTGACATCGATGATCTGAAATCCAACACTGAATACCACAAGTACCAGTC
CAACTCTATTCAGATCCAGTGGTTCTGGAGAGCATTGCGTTCTTTCGATCAAGCTGACCGTGCCAAGTTC
CTCCAGTTTGTCACGGGTACTTCCAAGGTACCCCTGCAAGGCTTTGCTGCCCTCGAAGGCATGAATGGCA
TTCAGAAGTTTCAGATCCATCGAGATGATAGGTCCACAGATCGCCTGCCTTCAGCTCACACATGTTTTAA
TCAGCTGGATCTGCCTGCCTATGAGAGCTTTGAGAAGCTCCGCCACATGCTACTGTTGGCTATCCAGGAG
TGCTCTGAAGGCTTTGGGCTGGCCTAATAAGCGGCCGCGACCCAGCTTTCTTGTACAAAGTGGTTGATAT
CGGTACCAGTCGACTCTAGAGGATCCCGGGTGGCATCCCTGTGACCCCTCCCCAGTGCCTCTCCTGGCCC
TGGAAGTTGCCACTCCAGTGCCCACCAGCCTTGTCCTAATAAAATTAAGTTGCATCATTTTGTCTGACTA
GGTGTCCTTCTATAATATTATGGGGTGGAGGGGGGTGGTATGGAGCAAGGGGCAAGTTGGGAAGACAACC
TGTAGGGCCTGCGGGGTCTATTGGGAACCAAGCTGGAGTGCAGTGGCACAATCTTGGCTCACTGCAATCT
CCGCCTCCTGGGTTCAAGCGATTCTCCTGCCTCAGCCTCCCGAGTTGTTGGGATTCCAGGCATGCATGAC
CAGGCTCAGCTAATTTTTGTTTTTTTGGTAGAGACGGGGTTTCACCATATTGGCCAGGCTGGTCTCCAAC
TCCTAATCTCAGGTGATCTACCCACCTTGGCCTCCCAAATTGCTGGGATTACAGGCGTGAACCACTGCTC
CCTTCCCTGTCCTTCTGATTTTAAAATAACTATACCAGCAGGAGGACGTCCAGACACAGCATAGGCTACC
TGGCCATGCCCAACCGGTGGGACATTTGAGTTGCTTGCTTGGCACTGTCCTCTCATGCGTTGGGTCCACT
CAGTAGATGCCTGTTGAATTGGGTACGCGGCCAGCTTGGCTGTGGAATGTGTGTCAGTTAGGGTGTGGAA
AGTCCCCAGGCTCCCCAGCAGGCAGAAGTATGCAAAGCATGCATCTCAATTAGTCAGCAACCAGGTGTGG
AAAGTCCCCAGGCTCCCCAGCAGGCAGAAGTATGCAAAGCATGCATCTCAATTAGTCAGCAACCATAGTC
CCGCCCCTAACTCCGCCCATCCCGCCCCTAACTCCGCCCAGTTCCGCCCATTCTCCGCCCCATGGCTGAC
TAATTTTTTTTATTTATGCAGAGGCCGAGGCCGCCTCGGCCTCTGAGCTATTCCAGAAGTAGTGAGGAGG
CTTTTTTGGAGGCCTAGGCTTTTGCAAAAAGCTCCTCGAGGAACTGAAAAACCAGAAAGTTAATTCCCTA
TAGTGAGTCGTATTAAATTCGTAATCATGTCATAGCTGTTTCCTGTGTGAAATTGTTATCCGCTCACAAT
TCCACACAACATACGAGCCGGAAGCATAAAGTGTAAAGCCTGGGGTGCCTAATGAGTGAGCTAACTCACA
TTAATTGCGTTGCGCTCACTGCCCGCTTTCCAGTCGGGAAACCTGTCGTGCCAGCTGCATTAATGAATCG
GCCAACGCGCGGGGAGAGGCGGTTTGCGTATTGGGCGCTCTTCCGCTTCCTCGCTCACTGACTCGCTGCG
CTCGGTCGTTCGGCTGCGGCGAGCGGTATCAGCTCACTCAAAGGCGGTAATACGGTTATCCACAGAATCA
GGGGATAACGCAGGAAAGAACATGTGAGCAAAAGGCCAGCAAAAGGCCAGGAACCGTAAAAAGGCCGCGT
TGCTGGCGTTTTTCCATAGGCTCCGCCCCCCTGACGAGCATCACAAAAATCGACGCTCAAGTCAGAGGTG
GCGAAACCCGACAGGACTATAAAGATACCAGGCGTTTCCCCCTGGAAGCTCCCTCGTGCGCTCTCCTGTT
CCGACCCTGCCGCTTACCGGATACCTGTCCGCCTTTCTCCCTTCGGGAAGCGTGGCGCTTTCTCATAGCT
CACGCTGTAGGTATCTCAGTTCGGTGTAGGTCGTTCGCTCCAAGCTGGGCTGTGTGCACGAACCCCCCGT
TCAGCCCGACCGCTGCGCCTTATCCGGTAACTATCGTCTTGAGTCCAACCCGGTAAGACACGACTTATCG
CCACTGGCAGCAGCCACTGGTAACAGGATTAGCAGAGCGAGGTATGTAGGCGGTGCTACAGAGTTCTTGA
AGTGGTGGCCTAACTACGGCTACACTAGAAGAACAGTATTTGGTATCTGCGCTCTGCTGAAGCCAGTTAC
CTTCGGAAAAAGAGTTGGTAGCTCTTGATCCGGCAAACAAACCACCGCTGGTAGCGGTGGTTTTTTTGTT
TGCAAGCAGCAGATTACGCGCAGAAAAAAAGGATCTCAAGAAGATCCTTTGATCTTTTCTACGGGGTCTG
ACGCTCAGTGGAACGAAAACTCACGTTAAGGGATTTTGGTCATGAGATTATCAAAAAGGATCTTCACCTA
GATCCTTTTAAATTAAAAATGAAGTTTTAAATCAATCTAAAGTATATATGAGTAAACTTGGTCTGACAGT
TACCAATGCTTAATCAGTGAGGCACCTATCTCAGCGATCTGTCTATTTCGTTCATCCATAGTTGCCTGAC
TCCCCGTCGTGTAGATAACTACGATACGGGAGGGCTTACCATCTGGCCCCAGTGCTGCAATGATACCGCG
AGACCCACGCTCACCGGCTCCAGATTTATCAGCAATAAACCAGCCAGCCGGAAGGGCCGAGCGCAGAAGT
GGTCCTGCAACTTTATCCGCCTCCATCCAGTCTATTAATTGTTGCCGGGAAGCTAGAGTAAGTAGTTCGC
CAGTTAATAGTTTGCGCAACGTTGTTGCCATTGCTACAGGCATCGTGGTGTCACGCTCGTCGTTTGGTAT
GGCTTCATTCAGCTCCGGTTCCCAACGATCAAGGCGAGTTACATGATCCCCCATGTTGTGCAAAAAAGCG
GTTAGCTCCTTCGGTCCTCCGATCGTTGTCAGAAGTAAGTTGGCCGCAGTGTTATCACTCATGGTTATGG
CAGCACTGCATAATTCTCTTACTGTCATGCCATCCGTAAGATGCTTTTCTGTGACTGGTGAGTACTCAAC
CAAGTCATTCTGAGAATAGTGTATGCGGCGACCGAGTTGCTCTTGCCCGGCGTCAATACGGGATAATACC
GCGCCACATAGCAGAACTTTAAAAGTGCTCATCATTGGAAAACGTTCTTCGGGGCGAAAACTCTCAAGGA
TCTTACCGCTGTTGAGATCCAGTTCGATGTAACCCACTCGTGCACCCAACTGATCTTCAGCATCTTTTAC
TTTCACCAGCGTTTCTGGGTGAGCAAAAACAGGAAGGCAAAATGCCGCAAAAAAGGGAATAAGGGCGACA
CGGAAATGTTGAATACTCATACTCTTCCTTTTTCAATATTATTGAAGCATTTATCAGGGTTATTGTCTCA
TGAGCGGATACATATTTGAATGTATTTAGAAAAATAAACAAATAGGGGTTCCGCGCACATTTCCCCGAAA
AGTGCCACCTG
[124 nt withheld, positions 17442-17565]
C
[91 nt withheld, positions 17567-17657]
A
[49 nt withheld, positions 17659-17707]
CCTTTGACGTTGGAGTCCACGTTCTTT
[37 nt withheld, positions 17735-17771]
ACCCTATCTCGGTCTATTCTTTTGATTTATAAGGGATTTTGCCGATTTCGGCCTATTGGTTAAAAAATGA
GCTGATTTAACAAAAATTTAACGCGAATTTTAACAAAATATTAACGCTTACAATTT
Features (pLannotate 1.2.2; 18 found; start..end, strand, type, name):
      4..158     -  CDS            lacZα (fragment): LacZα fragment of β-galactosidase; lacZ fragment
    318..697     +  enhancer       CMV enhancer: human cytomegalovirus immediate early enhancer
    699..898     +  promoter       CMV promoter: human cytomegalovirus (CMV) immediate early promoter
    995..1019    +  protein_bind   attB1: mutant version of attB; recombination site for the Gateway® BP reaction BP Clonase™
   1043..14164   +  CDS            HUWE1: HUWE1_HUMAN - Also known as KIAA0312, KIAA1578, UREB1. Experimental evidence at protein level: Swiss-Prot protein existence level 1. E3 ubiquitin-protein ligase which mediates ubiquitination and subsequent proteasomal degradation of target proteins (PubMed:15989957, PubMed:19713937, PubMed:15567145, PubMed:15767685, PubMed:18488021, PubMed:17567951, PubMed:19037095, PubMed:20534529). Regulates apoptosis by catalyzing the polyubiquitination and degradation of MCL1 (PubMed:15989957). Mediates monoubiquitination of DNA polymerase beta (POLB) at 'Lys-41', 'Lys-61' and 'Lys-81', thereby playing a r
  14180..14204   -  protein_bind   attB2: mutant version of attB; recombination site for the Gateway® BP reaction BP Clonase™
  14219..14237   -  misc_feature   MCS (fragment): pUC18/19 multiple cloning site
  14238..14860   +  polyA_signal   hGH poly(A) signal: human growth hormone polyadenylation signal
  14889..15218   +  promoter       SV40 promoter: SV40 enhancer and early promoter
  15257..15275   -  promoter       T7 promoter: promoter for bacteriophage T7 RNA polymerase
  15311..15333   -  protein_bind   lac operator (fragment): The lac repressor binds to the lac operator to inhibit transcription in E. coli. This inhibition can be relieved by adding lactose or isopropyl-β-D-thiogalactopyranoside (IPTG). lac repressor encoded by lacI
  15337..15367   -  promoter       lac promoter: promoter for the E. coli lac operon
  15382..15403   -  protein_bind   CAP binding site: CAP binding activates transcription in the presence of cAMP. E. coli catabolite activator protein
  15416..15508   -  CDS            lacI (fragment): lac repressor; lacI; The lac repressor binds to the lac operator to inhibit transcription in E. coli. This inhibition can be relieved by adding lactose or isopropyl-β-D-thiogalactopyranoside (IPTG).
  15691..16279   -  rep_origin     ori: high-copy-number ColE1/pMB1/pBR322/pUC origin of replication
  16450..17310   -  CDS            AmpR: β-lactamase; bla; confers resistance to ampicillin, carbenicillin, and related antibiotics
  17311..17415   -  promoter       AmpR promoter: bla
  17442..17870   +  rep_origin     f1 ori (sequence partly withheld): f1 bacteriophage origin of replication; arrow indicates direction of (+) strand synthesis
