[The description below was written by a language model from this plasmid's Addgene catalogue record and pLannotate feature annotations shown in this document.]
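Description:
pDEST_FLAG-HUWE1_UBA/UIM-mut is a mammalian expression plasmid of about 17.9 kb, built by Gateway recombination into a pDEST-type destination backbone. It is maintained in E. coli through a high-copy ColE1/pUC-family origin and selected with ampicillin via the β-lactamase gene and its own promoter. An f1 phage origin is also present, along with pUC-derived remnants (lacZα and lacI fragments, lac promoter/operator, CAP site, a T7 promoter and a piece of the multiple cloning site) that have no evident role in expression of the insert. No mammalian selection marker is annotated. An SV40 enhancer/early promoter lies downstream of the expression cassette, but the feature table shows no coding sequence associated with it.

The payload is the full-length human HUWE1 open reading frame, roughly 13.1 kb, encoding the giant HECT-type E3 ubiquitin ligase that targets substrates such as MCL1 for ubiquitination. It is flanked by attB1 and attB2 sites left by the Gateway reaction, driven by the human cytomegalovirus immediate-early enhancer and promoter, and terminated by the human growth hormone polyadenylation signal. The catalogue record lists a single N-terminal FLAG tag on the insert for detection or immunoprecipitation, although the tag is not annotated separately in the feature table. This version carries four substitutions, M1328A, F1330A, A1376G and S1382A. The construct name assigns these to the UBA and UIM regions, which are ubiquitin-binding modules in general, so the mutant is presumably meant to disrupt them. The stated purpose is expression of this FLAG-tagged mutant in mammalian cells, and the associated work concerns HUWE1 architecture, ligase activity and substrate recognition.
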