Addgene plasmid #187152: pDEST_FLAG-HUWE1_UBA/UIM-mut
Purpose: mammalian cell expression of FLAG-HUWE1 M1328A/F1330A/A1376G/S1382A
Depositing lab: Eric Fischer. Depositing organization: Dana-Farber Cancer Institute. Publication: Solenoid architecture of HUWE1 contributes to ligase activity and substrate recognition. Hunkeler M, Jin CY, Ma MW, Monda JK, Overwijn D, Bennett EJ, Fischer ES. Mol Cell. 2021 Sep 2;81(17):3468-3480.e7. doi: 10.1016/j.molcel.2021.06.032. Epub 2021 Jul 26. PubMed 34314700.
Backbone
  Vector backbone: pDEST
  Vector type: Mammalian Expression
Growth in bacteria
  Bacterial resistance: Ampicillin, 100 μg/mL
  Growth temperature: 37°C
  Growth strain: DH5alpha
  Copy number: High Copy
Gene/Insert
  Gene/Insert name: HUWE1
  Species: H. sapiens (human)
  Insert size (bp): 13122
  Mutation: M1328A/F1330A/A1376G/S1382A
  Entrez Gene: HUWE1 (a.k.a. ARF-BP1, HECTH9, HSPC272, Ib772, LASU1, MRXST, MULE, URE-B1, UREB1)
  Tag / fusion protein: 1xFLAG (N terminal on insert)
  Cloning method: Gateway Cloning
Terms and licenses: Academic/Nonprofit Terms; Industry Terms: Not Available to Industry
How to cite: pDEST_FLAG-HUWE1_UBA/UIM-mut was a gift from Eric Fischer (Addgene plasmid # 187152 ; http://n2t.net/addgene:187152 ; RRID:Addgene_187152)
